>Addgene plasmid #111072 | Kv7.4 AD (325-645, C643A, Δ 368-492)/pET28HMT | addgene full sequence | sequence record 215005 | Addgene NGS Result
CGATGCGTCCGGCGTAGAGGATCGAGATCTCGATCCCGCGAAATTAATACGACTCACTATAGGGGAATTG
TGAGCGGATAACAATTCCCCTCTAGAAATAATTTTGTTTAACTTTAAGAAGGAGATATACCATGGGTTCT
TCTCACCATCACCATCACCATGGTTCTTCTATGAAAATCGAAGAAGGTAAACTGGTAATCTGGATTAACG
GCGATAAAGGCTATAACGGTCTCGCTGAAGTCGGTAAGAAATTCGAGAAAGATACCGGAATTAAAGTCAC
CGTTGAGCATCCGGATAAACTGGAAGAGAAATTCCCACAGGTTGCGGCAACTGGCGATGGCCCTGACATT
ATCTTCTGGGCACACGACCGCTTTGGTGGCTACGCTCAATCTGGCCTGTTGGCTGAAATCACCCCGGACA
AAGCGTTCCAGGACAAGCTGTATCCGTTTACCTGGGATGCCGTACGTTACAACGGCAAGCTGATTGCTTA
CCCGATCGCTGTTGAAGCGTTATCGCTGATTTATAACAAAGATCTGCTGCCGAACCCGCCAAAAACCTGG
GAAGAGATCCCGGCGCTGGATAAAGAACTGAAAGCGAAAGGTAAGAGCGCGCTGATGTTCAACCTGCAAG
AACCGTACTTCACCTGGCCGCTGATTGCTGCTGACGGGGGTTATGCGTTCAAGTATGAAAACGGCAAGTA
CGACATTAAAGACGTGGGCGTGGATAACGCTGGCGCGAAAGCGGGTCTGACCTTCCTGGTTGACCTGATT
AAAAACAAACACATGAATGCAGACACCGATTACTCCATCGCAGAAGCTGCCTTTAATAAAGGCGAAACAG
CGATGACCATCAACGGCCCGTGGGCATGGTCCAACATCGACACCAGCAAAGTGAATTATGGTGTAACGGT
ACTGCCGACCTTCAAGGGTCAACCATCCAAACCGTTCGTTGGCGTGCTGAGCGCAGGTATTAACGCCGCC
AGTCCGAACAAAGAGCTGGCAAAAGAGTTCCTCGAAAACTATCTGCTGACTGATGAAGGTCTGGAAGCGG
TTAATAAAGACAAACCGCTGGGTGCCGTAGCGCTGAAGTCTTACGAGGAAGAGTTGGCGAAAGATCCACG
TATTGCCGCCACTATGGAAAACGCCCAGAAAGGTGAAATCATGCCGAACATCCCGCAGATGTCCGCTTTC
TGGTATGCCGTGCGTACTGCGGTGATCAACGCCGCCAGCGGTCGTCAGACTGTCGATGAAGCCCTGAAAG
ACGCGCAGACTAATTCGAGCTCGAACAACAACAACAATAACAATAACAACAACCTCGGGATCGAGGAAAA
CCTGTATTTTCAGGGCCATATGAAGGTCCAGGAGCAGCACCGGCAGAAGCACTTCGAGAAGCGGAGGATG
CCGGCAGCCAACCTCATCCAGGCTGCCTGGCGCCTGTACTCCACCGATATGAGCCGGGCCTACCTGACAG
CCACCTGGTACAAGCTTGCATCTCTGAGACTCAAACCCCGCACCTCTGCTGAGGATGCCCCCTCAGAGGA
AGTAGCAGAGGAGAAGAGCTACCAGTGTGAGCTCACGGTGGACGACATCATGCCTGCTGTGAAGACAGTC
ATCCGCTCCATCAGGATTCTCAAGTTCCTGGTGGCCAAAAGGAAATTCAAGGAGACACTGCGACCGTACG
ACGTGAAGGACGTCATTGAGCAGTACTCAGCAGGCCACCTGGACATGCTGGGCCGGATCAAGAGCCTGCA
AACTCGGGTGGACCAAATTGTGGGTCGGGGGCCCGGGGACAGGAAGGCCCGGGAGAAGGGCGACAAGGGG
CCCTCCGACGCGGAGGTGGTGGATGAAATCAGCATGATGGGACGCGTGGTCAAGGTGGAGAAGCAGGTGC
AGTCCATCGAGCACAAGCTGGACCTGCTGTTGGGCTTCTATTCGCGCGCCCTGCGCTAATAGCTCGAGCA
CCACCACCACCACCACTGAGATCCGGCTGCTAACAAAGCCCGAAAGGAAGCTGAGTTGGCTGCTGCCACC
GCTGAGCAATAACTAGCATAACCCCTTGGGGCCTCTAAACGGGTCTTGAGGGGTTTTTTGCTGAAAGGAG
GAACTATATCCGGATTGGCGAATGGG
[124 nt withheld, positions 2127-2250]
C
[91 nt withheld, positions 2252-2342]
A
[49 nt withheld, positions 2344-2392]
CCTTTGACGTTGGAGTCCACGTTCTTT
[37 nt withheld, positions 2420-2456]
ACCCTATCTCGGTCTATTCTTTTGATTTATAAGGGATTTTGCCGATTTCGGCCTATTGGTTAAAAAATGA
GCTGATTTAACAAAAATTTAACGCGAATTTTAACAAAATATTAACGCTTACAATTTAGGTGGCACTTTTC
GGGGAAATGTGCGCGGAACCCCTATTTGTTTATTTTTCTAAATACATTCAAATATGTATCCGCTCATGAA
TTAATTCTTAGAAAAACTCATCGAGCATCAAATGAAACTGCAATTTATTCATATCAGGATTATCAATACC
ATATTTTTGAAAAAGCCGTTTCTGTAATGAAGGAGAAAACTCACCGAGGCAGTTCCATAGGATGGCAAGA
TCCTGGTATCGGTCTGCGATTCCGACTCGTCCAACATCAATACAACCTATTAATTTCCCCTCGTCAAAAA
TAAGGTTATCAAGTGAGAAATCACCATGAGTGACGACTGAATCCGGTGAGAATGGCAAAAGTTTATGCAT
TTCTTTCCAGACTTGTTCAACAGGCCAGCCATTACGCTCGTCATCAAAATCACTCGCATCAACCAAACCG
TTATTCATTCGTGATTGCGCCTGAGCGAGACGAAATACGCGATCGCTGTTAAAAGGACAATTACAAACAG
GAATCGAATGCAACCGGCGCAGGAACACTGCCAGCGCATCAACAATATTTTCACCTGAATCAGGATATTC
TTCTAATACCTGGAATGCTGTTTTCCCGGGGATCGCAGTGGTGAGTAACCATGCATCATCAGGAGTACGG
ATAAAATGCTTGATGGTCGGAAGAGGCATAAATTCCGTCAGCCAGTTTAGTCTGACCATCTCATCTGTAA
CATCATTGGCAACGCTACCTTTGCCATGTTTCAGAAACAACTCTGGCGCATCGGGCTTCCCATACAATCG
ATAGATTGTCGCACCTGATTGCCCGACATTATCGCGAGCCCATTTATACCCATATAAATCAGCATCCATG
TTGGAATTTAATCGCGGCCTAGAGCAAGACGTTTCCCGTTGAATATGGCTCATAACACCCCTTGTATTAC
TGTTTATGTAAGCAGACAGTTTTATTGTTCATGACCAAAATCCCTTAACGTGAGTTTTCGTTCCACTGAG
CGTCAGACCCCGTAGAAAAGATCAAAGGATCTTCTTGAGATCCTTTTTTTCTGCGCGTAATCTGCTGCTT
GCAAACAAAAAAACCACCGCTACCAGCGGTGGTTTGTTTGCCGGATCAAGAGCTACCAACTCTTTTTCCG
AAGGTAACTGGCTTCAGCAGAGCGCAGATACCAAATACTGTCCTTCTAGTGTAGCCGTAGTTAGGCCACC
ACTTCAAGAACTCTGTAGCACCGCCTACATACCTCGCTCTGCTAATCCTGTTACCAGTGGCTGCTGCCAG
TGGCGATAAGTCGTGTCTTACCGGGTTGGACTCAAGACGATAGTTACCGGATAAGGCGCAGCGGTCGGGC
TGAACGGGGGGTTCGTGCACACAGCCCAGCTTGGAGCGAACGACCTACACCGAACTGAGATACCTACAGC
GTGAGCTATGAGAAAGCGCCACGCTTCCCGAAGGGAGAAAGGCGGACAGGTATCCGGTAAGCGGCAGGGT
CGGAACAGGAGAGCGCACGAGGGAGCTTCCAGGGGGAAACGCCTGGTATCTTTATAGTCCTGTCGGGTTT
CGCCACCTCTGACTTGAGCGTCGATTTTTGTGATGCTCGTCAGGGGGGCGGAGCCTATGGAAAAACGCCA
GCAACGCGGCCTTTTTACGGTTCCTGGCCTTTTGCTGGCCTTTTGCTCACATGTTCTTTCCTGCGTTATC
CCCTGATTCTGTGGATAACCGTATTACCGCCTTTGAGTGAGCTGATACCGCTCGCCGCAGCCGAACGACC
GAGCGCAGCGAGTCAGTGAGCGAGGAAGCGGAAGAGCGCCTGATGCGGTATTTTCTCCTTACGCATCTGT
GCGGTATTTCACACCGCAATGGTGCACTCTCAGTACAATCTGCTCTGATGCCGCATAGTTAAGCCAGTAT
ACACTCCGCTATCGCTACGTGACTGGGTCATGGCTGCGCCCCGACACCCGCCAACACCCGCTGACGCGCC
CTGACGGGCTTGTCTGCTCCCGGCATCCGCTTACAGACAAGCTGTGACCGTCTCCGGGAGCTGCATGTGT
CAGAGGTTTTCACCGTCATCACCGAAACGCGCGAGGCAGCTGCGGTAAAGCTCATCAGCGTGGTCGTGAA
GCGATTCACAGATGTCTGCCTGTTCATCCGCGTCCAGCTCGTTGAGTTTCTCCAGAAGCGTTAATGTCTG
GCTTCTGATAAAGCGGGCCATGTTAAGGGCGGTTTTTTCCTGTTTGGTCACTGATGCCTCCGTGTAAGGG
GGATTTCTGTTCATGGGGGTAATGATACCGATGAAACGAGAGAGGATGCTCACGATACGGGTTACTGATG
ATGAACATGCCCGGTTACTGGAACGTTGTGAGGGTAAACAACTGGCGGTATGGATGCGGCGGGACCAGAG
AAAAATCACTCAGGGTCAATGCCAGCGCTTCGTTAATACAGATGTAGGTGTTCCACAGGGTAGCCAGCAG
CATCCTGCGATGCAGATCCGGAACATAATGGTGCAGGGCGCTGACTTCCGCGTTTCCAGACTTTACGAAA
CACGGAAACCGAAGACCATTCATGTTGTTGCTCAGGTCGCAGACGTTTTGCAGCAGCAGTCGCTTCACGT
TCGCTCGCGTATCGGTGATTCATTCTGCTAACCAGTAAGGCAACCCCGCCAGCCTAGCCGGGTCCTCAAC
GACAGGAGCACGATCATGCGCACCCGTGGGGCCGCCATGCCGGCGATAATGGCCTGCTTCTCGCCGAAAC
GTTTGGTGGCGGGACCAGTGACGAAGGCTTGAGCGAGGGCGTGCAAGATTCCGAATACCGCAAGCGACAG
GCCGATCATCGTCGCGCTCCAGCGAAAGCGGTCCTCGCCGAAAATGACCCAGAGCGCTGCCGGCACCTGT
CCTACGAGTTGCATGATAAAGAAGACAGTCATAAGTGCGGCGACGATAGTCATGCCCCGCGCCCACCGGA
AGGAGCTGACTGGGTTGAAGGCTCTCAAGGGCATCGGTCGAGATCCCGGTGCCTAATGAGTGAGCTAACT
TACATTAATTGCGTTGCGCTCACTGCCCGCTTTCCAGTCGGGAAACCTGTCGTGCCAGCTGCATTAATGA
ATCGGCCAACGCGCGGGGAGAGGCGGTTTGCGTATTGGGCGCCAGGGTGGTTTTTCTTTTCACCAGTGAG
ACGGGCAACAGCTGATTGCCCTTCACCGCCTGGCCCTGAGAGAGTTGCAGCAAGCGGTCCACGCTGGTTT
GCCCCAGCAGGCGAAAATCCTGTTTGATGGTGGTTAACGGCGGGATATAACATGAGCTGTCTTCGGTATC
GTCGTATCCCACTACCGAGATATCCGCACCAACGCGCAGCCCGGACTCGGTAATGGCGCGCATTGCGCCC
AGCGCCATCTGATCGTTGGCAACCAGCATCGCAGTGGGAACGATGCCCTCATTCAGCATTTGCATGGTTT
GTTGAAAACCGGACATGGCACTCCAGTCGCCTTCCCGTTCCGCTATCGGCTGAATTTGATTGCGAGTGAG
ATATTTATGCCAGCCAGCCAGACGCAGACGCGCCGAGACAGAACTTAATGGGCCCGCTAACAGCGCGATT
TGCTGGTGACCCAATGCGACCAGATGCTCCACGCCCAGTCGCGTACCGTCTTCATGGGAGAAAATAATAC
TGTTGATGGGTGTCTGGTCAGAGACATCAAGAAATAACGCCGGAACATTAGTGCAGGCAGCTTCCACAGC
AATGGCATCCTGGTCATCCAGCGGATAGTTAATGATCAGCCCACTGACGCGTTGCGCGAGAAGATTGTGC
ACCGCCGCTTTACAGGCTTCGACGCCGCTTCGTTCTACCATCGACACCACCACGCTGGCACCCAGTTGAT
CGGCGCGAGATTTAATCGCCGCGACAATTTGCGACGGCGCGTGCAGGGCCAGACTGGAGGTGGCAACGCC
AATCAGCAACGACTGTTTGCCCGCCAGTTGTTGTGCCACGCGGTTGGGAATGTAATTCAGCTCCGCCATC
GCCGCTTCCACTTTTTCCCGCGTTTTCGCAGAAACGTGGCTGGCCTGGTTCACCACGCGGGAAACGGTCT
GATAAGAGACACCGGCATACTCTGCGACATCGTATAACGTTACTGGTTTCACATTCACCACCCTGAATTG
ACTCTCTTCCGGGCGCTATCATGCCATACCGCGAAAGGTTTTGCGCCATTCGATGGTGTCCGGGATCTCG
ACGCTCTCCCTTATGCGACTCCTGCATTAGGAAGCAGCCCAGTAGTAGGTTGAGGCCGTTGAGCACCGCC
GCCGCAAGGAATGGTGCATGCAAGGAGATGGCGCCCAACAGTCCCCCGGCCACGGGGCCTGCCACCATAC
CCACGCCGAAACAAGCGCTCATGAGCCCGAAGTGGCGAGCCCGATCTTCCCCATCGGTGATGTCGGCGAT
ATAGGCGCCAGCAACCGCACCTGTGGCGCCGGTGATGCCGGCCA
Features (pLannotate 1.2.2; 22 found; start..end, strand, type, name):
     45..63      +  promoter       T7 promoter: promoter for bacteriophage T7 RNA polymerase
     64..88      +  protein_bind   lac operator: The lac repressor binds to the lac operator to inhibit transcription in E. coli. This inhibition can be relieved by adding lactose or isopropyl-β-D-thiogalactopyranoside (IPTG). lac repressor encoded by lacI
    103..125     +  RBS            RBS: efficient ribosome binding site from bacteriophage T7 gene 10 (Olins and Rangwala, 1989)
    144..161     +  CDS            6xHis: 6xHis affinity tag
    171..1271    +  CDS            MBP: maltose binding protein from E. coli; malE (mutated); This version of the gene does not encode a signal sequence, so MBP will remain in the cytosol.
   1326..1346    +  CDS            TEV site: tobacco etch virus (TEV) protease recognition and cleavage site
   1488..1826    +  CDS            Kcnq4 (fragment): KCNQ4_RAT - Experimental evidence at transcript level: Swiss-Prot protein existence level 2. Probably important in the regulation of neuronal excitability. May underlie a potassium current involved in regulating the excitability of sensory cells of the cochlea. From Rattus norvegicus (Rat).
   1959..1976    +  CDS            9xHis (fragment): 9xHis affinity tag
   1986..2035    +  CDS            SET1 (fragment): solubility-enhancement tag derived from T7 phage gene 10B
   2043..2090    +  terminator     T7 terminator: transcription terminator for bacteriophage T7 RNA polymerase
   2127..2555    +  rep_origin     f1 ori (sequence partly withheld): f1 bacteriophage origin of replication; arrow indicates direction of (+) strand synthesis
   2608..2665    +  promoter       AmpR promoter (fragment): bla
   2674..3489    -  CDS            KanR: aminoglycoside phosphotransferase; aph(3')-Ia; confers resistance to kanamycin in bacteria or G418 (Geneticin®) in eukaryotes
   3611..4199    +  rep_origin     ori: high-copy-number ColE1/pMB1/pBR322/pUC origin of replication
   4385..4524    -  misc_feature   bom: basis of mobility region from pBR322
   4626..4817    -  CDS            rop: Rop protein, which maintains plasmids at low copy number; rop
   4834..5214    +  CDS            YPB1_ECOLX: Protein predicted: Swiss-Prot protein existence level 4. From Escherichia coli.
   5286..5577    -  CDS            TcR (fragment): tetracycline efflux protein; tet; confers resistance to tetracycline
   5592..5613    -  protein_bind   CAP binding site: CAP binding activates transcription in the presence of cAMP. E. coli catabolite activator protein
   5626..6708    -  CDS            lacI: lac repressor; lacI; The lac repressor binds to the lac operator to inhibit transcription in E. coli. This inhibition can be relieved by adding lactose or isopropyl-β-D-thiogalactopyranoside (IPTG).
   6709..6786    -  promoter       lacI promoter: lacI
   6794..23      -  CDS            TcR (fragment) (across the origin): tetracycline efflux protein; tet; confers resistance to tetracycline
