[The description below was written by a language model from this plasmid's Addgene catalogue record and pLannotate feature annotations shown in this document.]
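Description:
Kv7.4 AD (325-645, C643A, Δ 368-492)/pET28HMT is a bacterial expression plasmid of about 7.05 kb, built on a modified Novagen pET28 backbone, for producing a fragment of the human voltage-gated potassium channel Kv7.4 (KCNQ4) in E. coli. It is propagated through a ColE1/pBR322-type origin and selected with kanamycin through an aminoglycoside phosphotransferase gene. The catalogue lists it as high copy, although the feature table also shows the rop gene and the bom region typical of pET vectors. An f1 origin and short remnants of the tetracycline resistance gene are also present as backbone elements.

Expression is driven by a T7 promoter with an adjacent lac operator and the T7 gene 10 ribosome binding site. The plasmid-borne lacI gene supplies repressor, so transcription is IPTG-inducible in hosts that provide T7 RNA polymerase. The open reading frame begins with the "HMT" module: a 6xHis tag, a cytosolic maltose binding protein lacking its signal sequence, and a TEV protease site. This arrangement supports affinity purification and improved solubility, and the tags can be cleaved off afterwards. The insert encodes Kv7.4 residues 325-645 carrying a C643A substitution and an internal deletion of residues 368-492. The annotation tool matched only part of this insert, and to the rat orthologue, whereas the catalogue gives the species as human. Vector-derived His-tag sequence and a T7 terminator lie downstream; whether that His sequence is translated is not stated. The record gives the purpose only as protein expression in E. coli, and the associated publication concerns calmodulin-dependent regulation of Kv7 channels.
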