Addgene plasmid #111072: Kv7.4 AD (325-645, C643A, Δ 368-492)/pET28HMT
Purpose: Protein expression in E.Coli
Depositing lab: Dan Minor. Depositing organization: University of California, San Francisco (UCSF). Publication: A Calmodulin C-Lobe Ca(2+)-Dependent Switch Governs Kv7 Channel Function. Chang A, Abderemane-Ali F, Hura GL, Rossen ND, Gate RE, Minor DL Jr.. Neuron. 2018 Feb 21;97(4):836-852.e6. doi: 10.1016/j.neuron.2018.01.035. Epub 2018 Feb 8. PubMed 29429937.
Backbone
  Vector backbone: pET28
  Backbone manufacturer: Novagen
  Vector type: Bacterial Expression
Growth in bacteria
  Bacterial resistance: Kanamycin, 50 μg/mL
  Growth temperature: 37°C
  Growth strain: DH5alpha
  Copy number: High Copy
Gene/Insert
  Gene/Insert name: potassium voltage-gated channel subfamily KQT member 4 isoform a [Homo sapiens]
  Species: H. sapiens (human)
  Mutation: Kv7.4 AD (325-645, C643A, Δ 368-492)
  Entrez Gene: KCNQ4 (a.k.a. DFNA2, DFNA2A, KV7.4)
  Promoter: T7
  Tag / fusion protein: His Tag (N terminal on insert); MBP tag (N terminal on insert)
  Cloning method: Unknown
  Sequencing primers: 5′ T7 Forward; 3′ T7 Reverse
Terms and licenses: Academic/Nonprofit Terms; Industry Terms: Not Available to Industry
How to cite: Kv7.4 AD (325-645, C643A, Δ 368-492)/pET28HMT was a gift from Dan Minor (Addgene plasmid # 111072 ; http://n2t.net/addgene:111072 ; RRID:Addgene_111072)
